>Addgene plasmid #84159 | pFGC5941-PacI-ath-STTM830-3p | addgene full sequence | sequence record 167576 | Addgene NGS Result
TGAGACTTTTCAACAAAGGGTAATTTCGGGAAACCTCCTCGGATTCCATTGCCCAGCTATCTGTCACCTC
ATCGAAAGGACAGTAGAAAAGGAAGGTGGCTCCTACAAATGCCATCATTGCGATAAAGGAAAGGCTATCA
TTCAAGATGCCTCTGCCGACAGTGGTCCCAAAGATGGACCCCCACCCACGAGGAGCATCGTGGAAAAAGA
AGACGTTCCAACCACGTCTTCAAAGCAAGTGGATTGATGTGACGTCTCCACTGACATAAGGGATGACGCA
CAACCCCACTATCCTTCGCAAGACCCTTCCTCTATATAAGGAAGTTCATTTCATTTGGAGAGGACAGCCC
AAGCTTCACTTCTTCTCTCAAAAATAGTTAGTTGTTGTTGTTATGGTCTAATTTAAATATGGTCTAAAGA
AGAAGAATCACTTCTTCTCTCAAAAATAGTTAGAATTCGGTACGCTGAAATCACCAGTCTCTCTCTACAA
ATCTATCTCTCTCTATTTTCTCCATAAATAATGTGTGAGTAGTTTCCCGATAAGGGAAATTAGGGTTCTT
ATAGGGTTTCGCTCATGTGTTGAGCATATAAGAAACCCTTAGTATGTATTTGTATTTGTAAAATACTTCT
ATCAATAAAATTTCTAATTCCTGAAACCAAAATCCAGTACTAAAATCCAGATCTCCTAAAGTCCCTATAG
ACCTTTGTCGTGAATATAAACCAGACACGAGACGACTAGACCTGGAGCCCAGACGCCGTTCGAAGCTAGA
AGTACCGCTTAGGCAGGAGGCCGTTAGGGAAAAGATGCTAAGGCAGGGTTGGTTACGTTGACTCCCCCGT
AGGTTTGGTTTAAATATGATGAAGTGGACGGAAGGAAGGAGGAAGACAAGGAAGGATAAGGTTGCAGGCC
CTGTGCAAGGTAAGAAGATGGAAATTTGATAGAGGTACGCTACTATACTTATACTATACGCTAAGGGAAT
GATTGTATTTATACCCTATACCCCCTAATAACCCCTTATCAATTTAAGAAATAATCCGCATAAGCCCCCG
CTTAAAAATTGGTATCAGAGCCATGAATAGGTCTATGACCAAAACTCAAGAGGATAAAACCTCACCAAAA
TACGAAAGAGTCCTTAACTCTAAAGATAAAAGATCTTTCAAGATCAAAACTAGTTCCCTCACACCGGTGA
CGGGGATCGCATGCGACCTCTAGACCATCACATTGGAGCTTCAGCTGCTCGAGTTCCATAGTGTCACCTA
AATCGTATGTGTATGATACATAAGGTTATGTATTACTTGTAGCCGCGTTCTTACGTCGACGTACCAATTA
CGCCCCGCCCTGTCACTCATCGCAGTACTGTTGTAGTTCATTAAGCATTCTGCCGACATGGAAGCCATCA
CAAACGGCATGATGAACCTGAATCGCCAGCGGCATCAGCACCTTGTCGCCTTGCGTATAATATTTGCCCA
TGGTGAAAACGGGGGCGAAGAAGTTGTCCATATTGGCCACGTTTAAATCAAAACTGGTGAAACTCACCCA
GGGATTGGCTGAGACGAAAAACATATTCTCAATAAACCCTTTAGGGAAATAGGCCAGGTTTTCACCGTAA
CACGCCACATCTTGCGAATATATGTGTAGAAACTGCCGGAAATCGTCGTGGTATTCACTCCAGAGCGATG
AAAACGTTTCAGTTTGCTCATGGAAAACGGTGTAACAAGGGTGAACACTATCCCATATTACCAGCTCACC
GTCTTTCATTGCCATACGGAACTCCGGATGAGCATTCATCAGGCGGGCAAGAATGTGAATAAAGGCCGGA
TAAAACTTGTGCTTATTTTTCTTTACGGTCTTTAAAAGGGCCGTAATATCCAGCTGAACGGTCTGGTTAT
AGGTACATTGAGCAACTGACTGAAATGCCTCAAAATGTTCTTTACGATGCCATTGGGATATATCAACGGT
GGTATATCCAGTGATTTCTTTCTCCATTTTAGCTTCCTTAGCTCCTGAAAATCTCGATAACTCATTAAAG
CTTATCGATGATAAGCTGTCAAACATGAGAATTTAGCCCGCCTAATGAGCGGGCTTTTTGTTGTGATCCG
CGTTGCTGGCGTTTTTCCATAGGCTCCGCCCCCCTGACGAGCATCACAAAAATCGACGCTCAAGTCAGAG
GTGGCGAAACCCGACAGGACTATAAAGATACCAGGCGTTTCCCCCCTGGAAGCTCCCTCGTGCGCTCTCC
TGTTCCGACCCCGCCGCTTACCGGATACCTGTCCGCCTTTCTTAATTAACTCTCTAGACTCACCTAGGAT
CCATGAATTCTGAGATTTTTCAAATCAGTGCGCAAGACGTGACGTAAGTATCCGAGTCAGTTTTTATTTT
TCTACTAATTTGGTCGTTTATTTCGGCGTGTAGGACATGGCAACCGGGCCTGAATTTCGCGGGTATTCTG
TTTCTATTCCAACTTTTTCTTGATCCGCAGCCATTAACGACTTTTGAATAGATACGCTGACACGCCAAGC
CTCGCTAGTCAAAAGTGTACCAAACAACGCTTTACAGCAAGAACGGAATGCGCGTGACGCTCGCGGTGAC
GCCATTTCGCCTTTTCAGAAATGGATAAATAGCCTTGCTTCCTATTATATCTTCCCAAATTACCAATACA
TTACACTAGCATCTGAATTTCATAACCAATCTCGATACACCAAATCGAATCGATGAGCCCAGAACGACGC
CCGGCCGACATCCGCCGTGCCACCGAGGCGGACATGCCGGCGGTCTGCACCATCGTCAACCACTACATCG
AGACAAGCACGGTCAACTTCCGTACCGAGCCGCAGGAACCGCAGGAGTGGACGGACGACCTCGTCCGTCT
GCGGGAGCGCTATCCCTGGCTCGTCGCCGAGGTGGACGGCGAGGTCGCCGGCATCGCCTACGCGGGCCCC
TGGAAGGCACGCAACGCCTACGACTGGACGGCCGAGTCGACCGTGTACGTCTCCCCCCGCCACCAGCGGA
CGGGACTGGGCTCCACGCTCTACACCCACCTGCTGAAGTCCCTGGAGGCACAGGGCTTCAAGAGCGTGGT
CGCTGTCATCGGGCTGCCCAACGACCCGAGCGTGCGCATGCACGAGGCGCTCGGATATGCCCCCCGCGGC
ATGCTGCGGGCGGCCGGCTTCAAGCACGGGAACTGGCATGACGTGGGTTTCTGGCAGCTGGACTTCAGCC
TGCCGGTACCGCCCCGTCCGGTCCTGCCCGTCACCGAGATTTGACTGCAGAATCTTGGACTCCCATGTTG
GCAAAGGCAACCAAACAAACAATGAATGATCCGCTCCTGCATATGGGGCGGTTTGAGTATTTCAACTGCC
ATTTGGGCTGAATTGAAGACATGCTCCTGTCAGAAATTCCGTGATCTTACTCAATATTCAGTAATCTCGG
CCAATATCCTAAATGTGCGTGGCTTTATCTGTCTTTGTATTGTTTCATCAATTCATGTAACGTTTGCTTT
TCTTATGAATTTTCAAATAAATTATCAGATCCGAGCTCGAATTAATTCGGCGTTAATTCAGTACATTAAA
AACGTCCGCAATGTGTTATTAAGTTGTCTAAGCGTCAATTTGTTTACACCACAATATATCCTGCCACCAG
CCAGCCAACAGCTCCCCGACCGGCAGCTCGGCACAAAATCACCACTCGATACAGGCAGCCCATCAGTCCG
GGACGGCGTCAGCGGGAGAGCCGTTGTAAGGCGGCAGACTTTGCTCATGTTACCGATGCTATTCGGAAGA
ACGGCAACTAAGCTGCCGGGTTTGAAACACGGATGATCTCGCGGAGGGTAGCATGTTGATTGTAACGATG
ACAGAGCGTTGCTGCCTGTGATCACCGCGGTTTCAAAATCGGCTCCGTCGATACTATGTTATACGCCAAC
TTTGAAAACAACTTTGAAAAAGCTGTTTTCTGGTATTTAAGGTTTTAGAATGCAAGGAACAGTGAATTGG
AGTTCGTCTTGTTATAATTAGCTTCTTGGGGTATCTTTAAATACTGTAGAAAAGAGGAAGGAAATAATAA
ATGGCTAAAATGAGAATATCACCGGAATTGAAAAAACTGATCGAAAAATACCGCTGCGTAAAAGATACGG
AAGGAATGTCTCCTGCTAAGGTATATAAGCTGGTGGGAGAAAATGAAAACCTATATTTAAAAATGACGGA
CAGCCGGTATAAAGGGACCACCTATGATGTGGAACGGGAAAAGGACATGATGCTATGGCTGGAAGGAAAG
CTGCCTGTTCCAAAGGTCCTGCACTTTGAACGGCATGATGGCTGGAGCAATCTGCTCATGAGTGAGGCCG
ATGGCGTCCTTTGCTCGGAAGAGTATGAAGATGAACAAAGCCCTGAAAAGATTATCGAGCTGTATGCGGA
GTGCATCAGGCTCTTTCACTCCATCGACATATCGGATTGTCCCTATACGAATAGCTTAGACAGCCGCTTA
GCCGAATTGGATTACTTACTGAATAACGATCTGGCCGATGTGGATTGCGAAAACTGGGAAGAAGACACTC
CATTTAAAGATCCGCGCGAGCTGTATGATTTTTTAAAGACGGAAAAGCCCGAAGAGGAACTTGTCTTTTC
CCACGGCGACCTGGGAGACAGCAACATCTTTGTGAAAGATGGCAAAGTAAGTGGCTTTATTGATCTTGGG
AGAAGCGGCAGGGCGGACAAGTGGTATGACATTGCCTTCTGCGTCCGGTCGATCAGGGAGGATATCGGGG
AAGAACAGTATGTCGAGCTATTTTTTGACTTACTGGGGATCAAGCCTGATTGGGAGAAAATAAAATATTA
TATTTTACTGGATGAATTGTTTTAGTACCTAGAATGCATGACCAAAATCCCTTAACGTGAGTTTTCGTTC
CACTGAGCGTCAGACCCCGTAGAAAAGATCAAAGGATCTTCTTGAGATCCTTTTTTTCTGCGCGTAATCT
GCTGCTTGCAAACAAAAAAACCACCGCTACCAGCGGTGGTTTGTTTGCCGGATCAAGAGCTACCAACTCT
TTTTCCGAAGGTAACTGGCTTCAGCAGAGCGCAGATACCAAATACTGTCCTTCTAGTGTAGCCGTAGTTA
GGCCACCACTTCAAGAACTCTGTAGCACCGCCTACATACCTCGCTCTGCTAATCCTGTTACCAGTGGCTG
CTGCCAGTGGCGATAAGTCGTGTCTTACCGGGTTGGACTCAAGACGATAGTTACCGGATAAGGCGCAGCG
GTCGGGCTGAACGGGGGGTTCGTGCACACAGCCCAGCTTGGAGCGAACGACCTACACCGAACTGAGATAC
CTACAGCGTGAGCTATGAGAAAGCGCCACGCTTCCCGAAGGGAGAAAGGCGGACAGGTATCCGGTAAGCG
GCAGGGTCGGAACAGGAGAGCGCACGAGGGAGCTTCCAGGGGGAAACGCCTGGTATCTTTATAGTCCTGT
CGGGTTTCGCCACCTCTGACTTGAGCGTCGATTTTTGTGATGCTCGTCAGGGGGGCGGAGCCTATGGAAA
AACGCCAGCAACGCGGCCTTTTTACGGTTCCTGGCCTTTTGCTGGCCTTTTGCTCACATGTTCTTTCCTG
CGTTATCCCCTGATTCTGTGGATAACCGTATTACCGCCTTTGAGTGAGCTGATACCGCTCGCCGCAGCCG
AACGACCGAGCGCAGCGAGTCAGTGAGCGAGGAAGCGGAAGAGCGCCTGATGCGGTATTTTCTCCTTACG
CATCTGTGCGGTATTTCACACCGCATATGGTGCACTCTCAGTACAATCTGCTCTGATGCCGCATAGTTAA
GCCAGTATACACTCCGCTATCGCTACGTGACTGGGTCATGGCTGCGCCCCGACACCCGCCAACACCCGCT
GACGCGCCCTGACGGGCTTGTCTGCTCCCGGCATCCGCTTACAGACAAGCTGTGACCGTCTCCGGGAGCT
GCATGTGTCAGAGGTTTTCACCGTCATCACCGAAACGCGCGAGGCAGGGTGCCTTGATGTGGGCGCCGGC
GGTCGAGTGGCGACGGCGCGGCTTGTCCGCGCCCTGGTAGATTGCCTGGCCGTAGGCCAGCCATTTTTGA
GCGGCCAGCGGCCGCGATAGGCCGACGCGAAGCGGCGGGGCGTAGGGAGCGCAGCGACCGAAGGGTAGGC
GCTTTTTGCAGCTCTTCGGCTGTGCGCTGGCCAGACAGTTATGCACAGGCCAGGCGGGTTTTAAGAGTTT
TAATAAGTTTTAAAGAGTTTTAGGCGGAAAAATCGCCTTTTTTCTCTTTTATATCAGTCACTTACATGTG
TGACCGGTTCCCAATGTACGGCTTTGGGTTCCCAATGTACGGGTTCCGGTTCCCAATGTACGGCTTTGGG
TTCCCAATGTACGTGCTATCCACAGGAAAGAGACCTTTTCGACCTTTTTCCCCTGCTAGGGCAATTTGCC
CTAGCATCTGCTCCGTACATTAGGAACCGGCGGATGCTTCGCCCTCGATCAGGTTGCGGTAGCGCATGAC
TAGGATCGGGCCAGCCTGCCCCGCCTCCTCCTTCAAATCGTACTCCGGCAGGTCATTTGACCCGATCAGC
TTGCGCACGGTGAAACAGAACTTCTTGAACTCTCCGGCGCTGCCACTGCGTTCGTAGATCGTCTTGAACA
ACCATCTGGCTTCTGCCTTGCCTGCGGCGCGGCGTGCCAGGCGGTAGAGAAAACGGCCGATGCCGGGATC
GATCAAAAAGTAATCGGGGTGAACCGTCAGCACGTCCGGGTTCTTGCCTTCTGTGATCTCGCGGTACATC
CAATCAGCTAGCTCGATCTCGATGTACTCCGGCCGCCCGGTTTCGCTCTTTACGATCTTGTAGCGGCTAA
TCAAGGCTTCACCCTCGGATACCGTCACCAGGCGGCCGTTCTTGGCCTTCTTCGTACGCTGCATGGCAAC
GTGCGTGGTGTTTAACCGAATGCAGGTTTCTACCAGGTCGTCTTTCTGCTTTCCGCCATCGGCTCGCCGG
CAGAACTTGAGTACGTCCGCAACGTGTGGACGGAACACGCGGCCGGGCTTGTCTCCCTTCCCTTCCCGGT
ATCGGTTCATGGATTCGGTTAGATGGGAAACCGCCATCAGTACCAGGTCGTAATCCCACACACTGGCCAT
GCCGGCCGGCCCTGCGGAAACCTCTACGTGCCCGTCTGGAAGCTCGTAGCGGATCACCTCGCCAGCTCGT
CGGTCACGCTTCGACAGACGGAAAACGGCCACGTCCATGATGCTGCGACTATCGCGGGTGCCCACGTCAT
AGAGCATCGGAACGAAAAAATCTGGTTGCTCGTCGCCCTTGGGCGGCTTCCTAATCGACGGCGCACCGGC
TGCCGGCGGTTGCCGGGATTCTTTGCGGATTCGATCAGCGGCCGCTTGCCACGATTCACCGGGGCGTGCT
TCTGCCTCGATGCGTTGCCGCTGGGCGGCCTGCGCGGCCTTCAACTTCTCCACCAGGTCATCACCCAGCG
CCGCGCCGATTTGTACCGGGCCGGATGGTTTGCGACCGCTCACGCCGATTCCTCGGGCTTGGGGGTTCCA
GTGCCATTGCAGGGCCGGCAGGCAACCCAGCCGCTTACGCCTGGCCAACCGCCCGTTCCTCCACACATGG
GGCATTCCACGGCGTCGGTGCCTGGTTGTTCTTGATTTTCCATGCCGCCTCCTTTAGCCGCTAAAATTCA
TCTACTCATTTATTCATTTGCTCATTTACTCTGGTAGCTGCGCGATGTATTCAGATAGCAGCTCGGTAAT
GGTCTTGCCTTGGCGTACCGCGTACATCTTCAGCTTGGTGTGATCCTCCGCCGGCAACTGAAAGTTGACC
CGCTTCATGGCTGGCGTGTCTGCCAGGCTGGCCAACGTTGCAGCCTTGCTGCTGCGTGCGCTCGGACGGC
CGGCACTTAGCGTGTTTGTGCTTTTGCTCATTTTCTCTTTACCTCATTAACTCAAATGAGTTTTGATTTA
ATTTCAGCGGCCAGCGCCTGGACCTCGCGGGCAGCGTCGCCCTCGGGTTCTGATTCAAGAACGGTTGTGC
CGGCGGCGGCAGTGCCTGGGTAGCTCACGCGCTGCGTGATACGGGACTCAAGAATGGGCAGCTCGTACCC
GGCCAGCGCCTCGGCAACCTCACCGCCGATGCGCGTGCCTTTGATCGCCCGCGACACGACAAAGGCCGCT
TGTAGCCTTCCATCCGTGACCTCAATGCGCTGCTTAACCAGCTCCACCAGGTCGGCGGTGGCCCATATGT
CGTAAGGGCTTGGCTGCACCGGAATCAGCACGAAGTCGGCTGCCTTGATCGCGGACACAGCCAAGTCCGC
CGCCTGGGGCGCTCCGTCGATCACTACGAAGTCGCGCCGGCCGATGGCCTTCACGTCGCGGTCAATCGTC
GGGCGGTCGATGCCGACAACGGTTAGCGGTTGATCTTCCCGCACGGCCGCCCAATCGCGGGCACTGCCCT
GGGGATCGGAATCGACTAACAGAACATCGGCCCCGGCGAGTTGCAGGGCGCGGGCTAGATGGGTTGCGAT
GGTCGTCTTGCCTGACCCGCCTTTCTGGTTAAGTACAGCGATAACCTTCATGCGTTCCCCTTGCGTATTT
GTTTATTTACTCATCGCATCATATACGCAGCGACCGCATGACGCAAGCTGTTTTACTCAAATACACATCA
CCTTTTTAGACGGCGGCGCTCGGTTTCTTCAGCGGCCAAGCTGGCCGGCCAGGCCGCCAGCTTGGCATCA
GACAAACCGGCCAGGATTTCATGCAGCCGCACGGTTGAGACGTGCGCGGGCGGCTCGAACACGTACCCGG
CCGCGATCATCTCCGCCTCGATCTCTTCGGTAATGAAAAACGGTTCGTCCTGGCCGTCCTGGTGCGGTTT
CATGCTTGTTCCTCTTGGCGTTCATTCTCGGCGGCCGCCAGGGCGTCGGCCTCGGTCAATGCGTCCTCAC
GGAAGGCACCGCGCCGCCTGGCCTCGGTGGGCGTCACTTCCTCGCTGCGCTCAAGTGCGCGGTACAGGGT
CGAGCGATGCACGCCAAGCAGTGCAGCCGCCTCTTTCACGGTGCGGCCTTCCTGGTCGATCAGCTCGCGG
GCGTGCGCGATCTGTGCCGGGGTGAGGGTAGGGCGGGGGCCAAACTTCACGCCTCGGGCCTTGGCGGCCT
CGCGCCCGCTCCGGGTGCGGTCGATGATTAGGGAACGCTCGAACTCGGCAATGCCGGCGAACACGGTCAA
CACCATGCGGCCGGCCGGCGTGGTGGTGTCGGCCCACGGCTCTGCCAGGCTACGCAGGCCCGCGCCGGCC
TCCTGGATGCGCTCGGCAATGTCCAGTAGGTCGCGGGTGCTGCGGGCCAGGCGGTCTAGCCTGGTCACTG
TCACAACGTCGCCAGGGCGTAGGTGGTCAAGCATCCTGGCCAGCTCCGGGCGGTCGCGCCTGGTGCCGGT
GATCTTCTCGGAAAACAGCTTGGTGCAGCCGGCCGCGTGCAGTTCGGCCCGTTGGTTGGTCAAGTCCTGG
TCGTCGGTGCTGACGCGGGCATAGCCCAGCAGGCCAGCGGCGGCGCTCTTGTTCATGGCGTAATGTCTCC
GGTTCTAGTCGCAAGTATTCTACTTTATGCGACTAAAACACGCGACAAGAAAACGCCAGGAAAAGGGCAG
GGCGGCAGCCTGTCGCGTAACTTAGGACTTGTGCGACATGTCGTTTTCAGAAGACGGCTGCACTGAACGT
CAGAAGCCGACTGCACTATAGCAGCGGAGGGGTTGGATCAAAGTACTTTGATCCCGAGGGGAACCCTGTG
GTTGGCATGCACATACAAATGGACGAACGGATAAACCTTTTCACGCCCTTTTAAATATCCGATTATTCTA
ATAAACGCTCTTTTCTCTTAGGTTTACCCGCCAATATATCCTGTCAAACACTGATAGTTTAAACTGAAGG
CGGGAAACGACAATCTGATCCAAGCTCAAGCTGCTCTAGCATTCGCCATTCAGGCTGCGCAACTGTTGGG
AAGGGCGATCGGTGCGGGCCTCTTCGCTATTACGCCAGCTGGCGAAAGGGGGATGTGCTGCAAGGCGATT
AAGTTGGGTAACGCCAGGGTTTTCCCAGTCACGACGTTGTAAAACGACGGCCAGTGCCAAGCTTGCATGC
CTGCAGGTCCTGCTGAGCCTCGACATGTTGTCGCAAAATTCGCCCTGGACCCGCCCAACGATTTGTCGTC
ACTGTCAAGGTTTGACCTGCACTTCATTTGGGGCCCACATACACCAAAAAAATGCTGCATAATTCTCGGG
GCAGCAAGTCGGTTACCCGGCCGCCGTGCTGGACCGGGTTGAATGGTGCCCGTAACTTTCGGTAGAGCGG
ACGGCCAATACTCAACTTCAAGGAATCTCACCCATGCGCGCCGGCGGGGAACCGGAGTTCCCTTCAGTGA
GCGTTATTAGTTCGCCGCTCGGTGTGTCGTAGATACTAGCCCCTGGGGCACTTTTGAAATTTGAATAAGA
TTTATGTAATCAGTCTTTTAGGTTTGACCGGTTCTGCCGCTTTTTTTAAAATTGGATTTGTAATAATAAA
ACGCAATTGTTTGTTATTGTGGCGCTCTATCATAGATGTCGCTATAAACCTATTCAGCACAATATATTGT
TTTCATTTTAATATTGTACATATAAGTAGTAGGGTACAATCAGTAAATTGAACGGAGAATATTATTCATA
AAAATACGATAGTAACGGGTGATATATTCATTAGAATGAACCGAAACCGGCGGTAAGGATCTGAGCTACA
CATGCTCAGGTTTTTTACAACGTGCACAACAGAATTGAAAGCAAATATCATGCGATCATAGGCGTCTCGC
ATATCTCATTAAAGCAGGACTCTAGGGACTAGTCCCGGGTCTTAATTAAGAAAGGCGGACAGGTATCCGG
TAATCTGCTGCTTGCAAACTTAATTAAGTTTGCAAGCAGCAGATTACCGGATACCTGTCCGCCTTTCTTA
TCCCCTAATTAAGTTTGCAAGCAGCAGATTACGCGCAGAAAAAAAGGATCTCAAGGAGATCCTTTGGATC
ACAAAAAAAAAGCCCGCTCATTAGGCGGGTTAAATTCCCGGGTACTGCAGCCGATTCATTAATGCAGGTT
AACCTGGCTTATCGAAATTAATACGACTCACTATAGGGAGACCGGCAGATCTGATCCCTACTCCAAAAAT
GTCAAAGATACAGTCTCAGAAGACCAAAGGGCTATTGAGACTTTTCAACAAAGGGTAATTTCGGGAAACC
CCCTCGGATTCCATTGCCCAGCTATCTGTCACTTCATCGAAAGGACAGTGGAAAAGGAAGGTGGCTCCTA
CAAATGCCATCATTGCGATAAAGGAAAGGCTATCATTCAAGATGCCTCTGCCGACAGTGGTCCCAAAGAT
GGACCCCCACCCACGAGGAGCATCGTGGGAAAAGAAGACGTTCCAACCACGTCTTCAAAGCAAGTGGATT
GATGTGACATCTCCACTGACGTAAGGGATGACGCACAATCCCACCCCTACTCCAAAAATGTCAAAGATAC
TGTCTCAGAAGACCAAAGGGCTAT
Features (pLannotate 1.2.2; 29 found; start..end, strand, type, name):
      1..346     +  promoter       CaMV 35S promoter: strong constitutive promoter from cauliflower mosaic virus
    298..344     +  promoter       minimal CaMV 35S promoter: minimal 35S promoter from cauliflower mosaic virus
    507..683     +  polyA_signal   CaMV poly(A) signal: cauliflower mosaic virus polyadenylation signal
   1328..1987    -  CDS            CmR: chloramphenicol acetyltransferase; cat; confers resistance to chloramphenicol
   1988..2024    -  promoter       cat promoter (fragment): promoter of the E. coli cat gene encoding chloramphenicol acetyltransferase
   2024..2052    -  promoter       tet promoter: E. coli promoter for tetracycline efflux protein gene
   2114..2282    -  rep_origin     ori (fragment): high-copy-number ColE1/pMB1/pBR322/pUC origin of replication
   2327..2707    +  promoter       MAS promoter: mannopine synthase promoter (Velten et al., 1984)
   2713..3261    +  CDS            bar: PAT_STRHY - Experimental evidence at protein level: Swiss-Prot protein existence level 1. Inactivates phosphinothricin (PPT) by transfer of an acetyl group from acetyl CoA. Can also acetylate demethylphosphinothricin but not PTT or glutamate. This enzyme is an effector of phosphinothricin tripeptide (PTT or bialaphos) resistance. From Streptomyces hygroscopicus. Introduced by genetic manipulation and expressed in glufosinate-tolerant maize by Dekalb Genetics.
   3274..3526    +  terminator     MAS terminator: mannopine synthase terminator
   3612..3636    -  misc_feature   LB T-DNA repeat: left border repeat from nopaline C58 T-DNA
   4061..4855    +  CDS            KanR: aminoglycoside phosphotransferase; aphA-3; confers resistance to kanamycin
   4942..5530    +  rep_origin     ori: high-copy-number ColE1/pMB1/pBR322/pUC origin of replication
   5716..5856    -  misc_feature   bom: basis of mobility region from pBR322
   5958..5997    -  CDS            rop (fragment): Rop protein, which maintains plasmids at low copy number; rop
   6200..6394    -  rep_origin     pVS1 oriV: origin of replication for the Pseudomonas plasmid pVS1 (Heeb et al., 2000)
   6460..7533    -  CDS            pVS1 RepA: replication protein from the Pseudomonas plasmid pVS1 (Heeb et al., 2000)
   7962..8591    -  CDS            pVS1 StaA: stability protein from the Pseudomonas plasmid pVS1 (Heeb et al., 2000)
   9151..9552    -  CDS            Y4CG_SINFN (fragment): Protein inferred from homology: Swiss-Prot protein existence level 3. From Sinorhizobium fredii (strain NBRC 101917 / NGR234).
   9892..9916    -  misc_feature   RB T-DNA repeat: right border repeat from nopaline C58 T-DNA
   9982..10136   -  CDS            lacZα (fragment): LacZα fragment of β-galactosidase; lacZ fragment
  10139..10159   -  misc_feature   MCS (fragment): pUC18/19 multiple cloning site
  10160..10867   -  terminator     OCS terminator: octopine synthase terminator
  10899..10923   +  rep_origin     ori (fragment): high-copy-number ColE1/pMB1/pBR322/pUC origin of replication
  10948..10967   -  rep_origin     ori (fragment): high-copy-number ColE1/pMB1/pBR322/pUC origin of replication
  10964..10988   -  rep_origin     ori (fragment): high-copy-number ColE1/pMB1/pBR322/pUC origin of replication
  11003..11044   -  rep_origin     ori (fragment): high-copy-number ColE1/pMB1/pBR322/pUC origin of replication
  11149..11167   +  promoter       T7 promoter: promoter for bacteriophage T7 RNA polymerase
  11236..11524   +  promoter       CaMV 35S promoter (fragment): strong constitutive promoter from cauliflower mosaic virus
