[The description below was written by a language model from this plasmid's Addgene catalogue record and pLannotate feature annotations shown in this document.]
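Description:
pFGC5941-PacI-ath-STTM830-3p is a plant expression binary vector for Agrobacterium-mediated transformation, built to knock down miR830-3p in Arabidopsis thaliana using the short tandem target mimic (STTM) approach. An STTM transcript carries two mimic binding sites for the target microRNA joined by a short spacer. When expressed at high level it sequesters the small RNA and triggers its destruction, producing a loss-of-function phenotype for that miRNA.

The payload was inserted as a PacI fragment into the pFGC5941-PacI backbone. According to the depositor it comprises a 2x35S promoter, the STTM module, a 35S terminator and a chloramphenicol resistance gene. The feature table is consistent with this. A partial CaMV 35S copy sits just before the circular origin and a full 35S promoter follows it. Next comes an unannotated stretch where the STTM presumably lies, then the CaMV poly(A) signal and a reverse-oriented CmR gene with its bacterial promoter. Small ColE1-type ori fragments near the cassette appear to be remnants of the intermediate cloning vector. The CmR marker travels with the insert, so bacterial clones are selected on chloramphenicol together with the backbone's kanamycin resistance.

Also lying between the nopaline-type left and right T-DNA border repeats is a bar gene driven by the mannopine synthase promoter and terminator, which gives Basta (phosphinothricin) selection of transgenic plants. An OCS terminator and a lacZα fragment remaining from the parent vector are present there as well. Outside the borders, a ColE1/pBR322-type origin with a bom site supports replication in E. coli, and the pVS1 oriV, RepA and StaA functions provide stable maintenance in Agrobacterium.
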