Addgene plasmid #84159: pFGC5941-PacI-ath-STTM830-3p
Purpose: target miRNA830-3p for destruction in Arabidopsis thaliana
Depositing lab: Guiliang Tang. Depositing organization: Michigan Technological University. Publication: Construction of short tandem target mimic (STTM) to block the functions of plant and animal microRNAs. Tang G, Yan J, Gu Y, Qiao M, Fan R, Mao Y, Tang X. Methods. 2012 Oct;58(2):118-25. doi: 10.1016/j.ymeth.2012.10.006. Epub 2012 Oct 23. PubMed 23098881.
Backbone
  Vector backbone: pFGC5941-PacI
  Backbone manufacturer: Guiliang Tang (Addgene plasmid # 44182)
  Backbone size w/o insert (bp): 8608
  Vector type: Plant Expression
  Selectable markers: Basta
Growth in bacteria
  Bacterial resistance: Chloramphenicol and Kanamycin, 25 & 50 μg/mL
  Growth temperature: 37°C
  Growth strain: DH5alpha
  Copy number: High Copy
Gene/Insert
  Gene/Insert name: STTM830-3p
  Species: A. thaliana (mustard weed)
  Insert size (bp): 2846
  Promoter: 2x35S
  Cloning method: Restriction Enzyme; 5′ cloning site PacI (not destroyed); 3′ cloning site PacI (not destroyed)
  Sequencing primers: 5′ CACTATCCTTCGCAAGACCCTTCC; 3′ CAACACATGAGCGAAACCCTATAA
Terms and licenses: Academic/Nonprofit Terms; Industry Terms: Not Available to Industry
Depositor comments: The insert within this plasmid contains a 2x35S promoter, STTM, T35S and CmR.
How to cite: pFGC5941-PacI-ath-STTM830-3p was a gift from Guiliang Tang (Addgene plasmid # 84159 ; http://n2t.net/addgene:84159 ; RRID:Addgene_84159)
