>Addgene plasmid #84159 | pFGC5941-PacI-ath-STTM830-3p | depositor partial sequence | sequence record 160715 | STTM
CACTTCTTCTCTCAAAAATAGTTAGTTGTTGTTGTTATGGTCTAATTTAAATATGGTCTAAAGAAGAAGA
ATCACTTCTTCTCTCAAAAATAGTTA
